>Addgene plasmid #188473 | pcDNA3-PhoDer | addgene full sequence | sequence record 378478 | Addgene NGS Result
GACGGATCGGGAGATCTCCCGATCCCCTATGGTGCACTCTCAGTACAATCTGCTCTGATGCCGCATAGTT
AAGCCAGTATCTGCTCCCTGCTTGTGTGTTGGAGGTCGCTGAGTAGTGCGCGAGCAAAATTTAAGCTACA
ACAAGGCAAGGCTTGACCGACAATTGCATGAAGAATCTGCTTAGGGTTAGGCGTTTTGCGCTGCTTCGCG
ATGTACGGGCCAGATATACGCGTTGACATTGATTATTGACTAGTTATTAATAGTAATCAATTACGGGGTC
ATTAGTTCATAGCCCATATATGGAGTTCCGCGTTACATAACTTACGGTAAATGGCCCGCCTGGCTGACCG
CCCAACGACCCCCGCCCATTGACGTCAATAATGACGTATGTTCCCATAGTAACGCCAATAGGGACTTTCC
ATTGACGTCAATGGGTGGAGTATTTACGGTAAACTGCCCACTTGGCAGTACATCAAGTGTATCATATGCC
AAGTACGCCCCCTATTGACGTCAATGACGGTAAATGGCCCGCCTGGCATTATGCCCAGTACATGACCTTA
TGGGACTTTCCTACTTGGCAGTACATCTACGTATTAGTCATCGCTATTACCATGGTGATGCGGTTTTGGC
AGTACATCAATGGGCGTGGATAGCGGTTTGACTCACGGGGATTTCCAAGTCTCCACCCCATTGACGTCAA
TGGGAGTTTGTTTTGGCACCAAAATCAACGGGACTTTCCAAAATGTCGTAACAACTCCGCCCCATTGACG
CAAATGGGCGGTAGGCGTGTACGGTGGGAGGTCTATATAAGCAGAGCTCTCTGGCTAACTAGAGAACCCA
CTGCTTACTGGCTTATCGAAATTAATACGACTCACTATAGGGAGACCCAAGCTTGCGGCCGCCACCATGG
GGTCGGCCTTTGAGCGGGTAGTCCGGAGAGTGGTCCAGGAGCTGGACCATGGTGGGGAGTTCATCCCTGT
GACCAGCCTGCAGAGCTCCACTGGCTTCCAGCCCTACTGCCTGGTGGTTAGGAAGCCCTCAAGCTCATGG
TTCTGGAAACCCCGTTATAAGTGTGTCAACCTGTCTATCAAGGACATCCTGGAGCCGGATGCCGCGGAAC
CAGACGTGCAGCGTGGCAGGAGCTTCCACTTCTACGATGCCATGGATGGGCAGATACAGGGCAGCGTGGA
GCTGGCAGCCCCAGGACAGGCAAAGATCGCAGGCGGGGCCGCGGTGTCTGACAGCTCCAGCACCTCAATG
AATGTGTACTCGCTGAGTGTGGACCCTAACACCTGGCAGACTCTGCTCCATGAGAGGCACCTGCGGCAGC
CAGAACACAAAGTCCTGCAGCAGCTGCGCAGCCGCGGGGACAACGTGTACGTGGTGACTGAGGTGCTACA
GACACAGAAGGAGGTGGAAGTCACGCGCACCCACAAGCGGGAGGGCTCGGGCCGGTTTTCCCTGCCCGGA
GCCACGTGCTTGCAGGGTGAGGGCCAGGGCCATCTGAGCCAGAAGAAGACGGTCACCATCCCCTCAGGCA
GCACCCTCGCATTCCGGGTGGCCCAGCTGGTTATTGACTCTGACTTGGACGTCCTTCTCTTCCCGGATAA
GAAGCAGAGGACCTTCCAGCCACCCGCGACAGGCCACAAGCGTTCCACGAGCGAAGGCGCCTGGCCACAG
CTGCCCTCTGGCCTCTCCATGATGAGGTGCCTCCACAACGGAGGTGGAAGCGTGATCCCTGACTACTTCA
AGCAGAGCTTCCCCGAGGGCTACAGCTGGGAGCGCAGCATGACCTACGAGGACGGCGGCATCTGCATCGC
CACCAACGACATCACAATGGAGGGGGACAGCTTCATCAACAAGATCCACTTCAAGGGCACGAACTTCCCC
CCCAACGGCCCCGTGATGCAGAAGAGGACCGTGGGCTGGGAGGCCAGCACCGAGAAGATGTACGAGCGCG
ACGGCGTGCTGAAGGGCGACGTGAAGATGAAGCTGCTGCTGAAGGGCGGCGGCCACTATCGCTGCGACTA
CCGCACCACCTACAAGGTCAAGCAGAAGCCCGTAAAGCTGCCCGACTACCACTTCGTGGACCACCGCATC
GAGATCCTGAGCCACGACAAGGACTACAACAAGGTGAAGCTGTACGAGCACGCCGTGGCCCGCAACTCCA
CCGACAGCATGGACGAGCTGTACAAGGGTGGCAGCGGTGGCATGGTGAGCAAGGGCGAGGAGACCATTAC
AAGCGTGATCAAGCCTGACATGAAGAACAAGCTGCGCATGGAGGGCAACGTGAACGGCCACGCCTTCGTG
ATCGAGGGCGAGGGCAGCGGCAAGCCCTTCGAGGGCATCCAGACGATTGATTTGGAGGTGAAGGAGGGCG
CCCCGCTGCCCTTCGCCTACGACATCCTGACCACCGCCTTCCACTACGGCAACCGCGTGTTCACCAAGTA
CCCACGGGGAGGTGGGGTCCCTGCGGAGGGGGCGTTCACTGAAGACTTCCAGGGCCTACGGGCAGAGGTG
GAGACCATCTCCAAGGAACTGGAGCTTTTGGACAGAGAGCTGTGCCAGCTGCTGCTGGAGGGCCTGGAGG
GGGTGCTGCGGGACCAGCTGGCCCTGCGAGCCTTGGAGGAGGCGCTGGAGCAGGGCCAGAGCCTTGGGCC
GGTGGAGCCCCTGGACGGTCCAGCAGGTGCTGTCCTGGAGTGCCTGGTGTTGTCCTCCGGAATGCTGGTG
CCGGAACTCGCTATCCCTGTTGTCTACCTGCTGGGGGCACTGACCATGCTGAGTGAAACGCAGCACAAGC
TGCTGGCGGAGGCGCTGGAGTCGCAGACCCTGTTGGGGCCGCTCGAGCTGGTGGGCAGCCTCTTGGAGCA
GAGTGCCCCGTGGCAGGAGCGCAGCACCATGTCCCTGCCCCCCGGGCTCCTGGGGAACAGCTGGGGCGAA
GGAGCACCGGCCTGGGTCTTGCTGGACGAGTGTGGCCTAGAGCTGGGGGAGGACACTCCCCACGTGTGCT
GGGAGCCGCAGGCCCAGGGCCGCATGTGTGCACTCTACGCCTCCCTGGCACTGCTATCAGGACTGAGCCA
GGAGCCCCACTGAGAATTCTGCAGATATCCATCACACTGGCGGCCGCTCGAGCATGCATCTAGAGGGCCC
TATTCTATAGTGTCACCTAAATGCTAGAGCTCGCTGATCAGCCTCGACTGTGCCTTCTAGTTGCCAGCCA
TCTGTTGTTTGCCCCTCCCCCGTGCCTTCCTTGACCCTGGAAGGTGCCACTCCCACTGTCCTTTCCTAAT
AAAATGAGGAAATTGCATCGCATTGTCTGAGTAGGTGTCATTCTATTCTGGGGGGTGGGGTGGGGCAGGA
CAGCAAGGGGGAGGATTGGGAAGACAATAGCAGGCATGCTGGGGATGCGGTGGGCTCTATGGCTTCTGAG
GCGGAAAGAACCAGCTGGGGCTCTAGGGGGTATCCCC
[124 nt withheld, positions 3468-3591]
C
[91 nt withheld, positions 3593-3683]
A
[49 nt withheld, positions 3685-3733]
CCTTTGACGTTGGAGTCCACGTTCTTT
[37 nt withheld, positions 3761-3797]
ACCCTATCTCGGTCTATTCTTTTGATTTATAAGGGATTTTGCCGATTTCGGCCTATTGGTTAAAAAATGA
GCTGATTTAACAAAAATTTAACGCGAATTAATTCTGTGGAATGTGTGTCAGTTAGGGTGTGGAAAGTCCC
CAGGCTCCCCAGCAGGCAGAAGTATGCAAAGCATGCATCTCAATTAGTCAGCAACCAGGTGTGGAAAGTC
CCCAGGCTCCCCAGCAGGCAGAAGTATGCAAAGCATGCATCTCAATTAGTCAGCAACCATAGTCCCGCCC
CTAACTCCGCCCATCCCGCCCCTAACTCCGCCCAGTTCCGCCCATTCTCCGCCCCATGGCTGACTAATTT
TTTTTATTTATGCAGAGGCCGAGGCCGCCTCTGCCTCTGAGCTATTCCAGAAGTAGTGAGGAGGCTTTTT
TGGAGGCCTAGGCTTTTGCAAAAAGCTCCCGGGAGCTTGTATATCCATTTTCGGATCTGATCAAGAGACA
GGATGAGGATCGTTTCGCATGATTGAACAAGATGGATTGCACGCAGGTTCTCCGGCCGCTTGGGTGGAGA
GGCTATTCGGCTATGACTGGGCACAACAGACAATCGGCTGCTCTGATGCCGCCGTGTTCCGGCTGTCAGC
GCAGGGGCGCCCGGTTCTTTTTGTCAAGACCGACCTGTCCGGTGCCCTGAATGAACTGCAGGACGAGGCA
GCGCGGCTATCGTGGCTGGCCACGACGGGCGTTCCTTGCGCAGCTGTGCTCGACGTTGTCACTGAAGCGG
GAAGGGACTGGCTGCTATTGGGCGAAGTGCCGGGGCAGGATCTCCTGTCATCTCACCTTGCTCCTGCCGA
GAAAGTATCCATCATGGCTGATGCAATGCGGCGGCTGCATACGCTTGATCCGGCTACCTGCCCATTCGAC
CACCAAGCGAAACATCGCATCGAGCGAGCACGTACTCGGATGGAAGCCGGTCTTGTCGATCAGGATGATC
TGGACGAAGAGCATCAGGGGCTCGCGCCAGCCGAACTGTTCGCCAGGCTCAAGGCGCGCATGCCCGACGG
CGAGGATCTCGTCGTGACCCATGGCGATGCCTGCTTGCCGAATATCATGGTGGAAAATGGCCGCTTTTCT
GGATTCATCGACTGTGGCCGGCTGGGTGTGGCGGACCGCTATCAGGACATAGCGTTGGCTACCCGTGATA
TTGCTGAAGAGCTTGGCGGCGAATGGGCTGACCGCTTCCTCGTGCTTTACGGTATCGCCGCTCCCGATTC
GCAGCGCATCGCCTTCTATCGCCTTCTTGACGAGTTCTTCTGAGCGGGACTCTGGGGTTCGAAATGACCG
ACCAAGCGACGCCCAACCTGCCATCACGAGATTTCGATTCCACCGCCGCCTTCTATGAAAGGTTGGGCTT
CGGAATCGTTTTCCGGGACGCCGGCTGGATGATCCTCCAGCGCGGGGATCTCATGCTGGAGTTCTTCGCC
CACCCCAACTTGTTTATTGCAGCTTATAATGGTTACAAATAAAGCAATAGCATCACAAATTTCACAAATA
AAGCATTTTTTTCACTGCATTCTAGTTGTGGTTTGTCCAAACTCATCAATGTATCTTATCATGTCTGTAT
ACCGTCGACCTCTAGCTAGAGCTTGGCGTAATCATGGTCATAGCTGTTTCCTGTGTGAAATTGTTATCCG
CTCACAATTCCACACAACATACGAGCCGGAAGCATAAAGTGTAAAGCCTGGGGTGCCTAATGAGTGAGCT
AACTCACATTAATTGCGTTGCGCTCACTGCCCGCTTTCCAGTCGGGAAACCTGTCGTGCCAGCTGCATTA
ATGAATCGGCCAACGCGCGGGGAGAGGCGGTTTGCGTATTGGGCGCTCTTCCGCTTCCTCGCTCACTGAC
TCGCTGCGCTCGGTCGTTCGGCTGCGGCGAGCGGTATCAGCTCACTCAAAGGCGGTAATACGGTTATCCA
CAGAATCAGGGGATAACGCAGGAAAGAACATGTGAGCAAAAGGCCAGCAAAAGGCCAGGAACCGTAAAAA
GGCCGCGTTGCTGGCGTTTTTCCATAGGCTCCGCCCCCCTGACGAGCATCACAAAAATCGACGCTCAAGT
CAGAGGTGGCGAAACCCGACAGGACTATAAAGATACCAGGCGTTTCCCCCTGGAAGCTCCCTCGTGCGCT
CTCCTGTTCCGACCCTGCCGCTTACCGGATACCTGTCCGCCTTTCTCCCTTCGGGAAGCGTGGCGCTTTC
TCATAGCTCACGCTGTAGGTATCTCAGTTCGGTGTAGGTCGTTCGCTCCAAGCTGGGCTGTGTGCACGAA
CCCCCCGTTCAGCCCGACCGCTGCGCCTTATCCGGTAACTATCGTCTTGAGTCCAACCCGGTAAGACACG
ACTTATCGCCACTGGCAGCAGCCACTGGTAACAGGATTAGCAAAGCGAGGTATGTAGGCGGTGCTACAGA
GTTCTTGAAGTGGTGGCCTAACTACGGCTACACTAGAAGAACAGTATTTGGTATCTGCGCTCTGCTGAAG
CCAGTTACCTTCGGAAAAAGAGTTGGTAGCTCTTGATCCGGCAAACAAACCACCGCTGGTAGCGGTGGTT
TTTTTGTTTGCAAGCAGCAGATTACGCGCAGAAAAAAAGGATCTCAAGAAGATCCTTTGATCTTTTCTAC
GGGGTCTGACGCTCAGTGGAACGAAAACTCACGTTAAGGGATTTTGGTCATGAGATTATCAAAAAGGATC
TTCACCTAGATCCTTTTAAATTAAAAATGAAGTTTTAAATCAATCTAAAGTATATATGAGTAAACTTGGT
CTGACAGTTACCAATGCTTAATCAGTGAGGCACCTATCTCAGCGATCTGTCTATTTCGTTCATCCATAGT
TGCCTGACTCCCCGTCGTGTAGATAACTACGATACGGGAGGGCTTACCATCTGGCCCCAGTGCTGCAATG
ATACCGCGAGACCCACGCTCACCGGCTCCAGATTTATCAGCAATAAACCAGCCAGCCGGAAGGGCCGAGC
GCAGAAGTGGTCCTGCAACTTTATCCGCCTCCATCCAGTCTATTAATTGTTGCCGGGAAGCTAGAGTAAG
TAGTTCGCCAGTTAATAGTTTGCGCAACGTTGTTGCCATTGCTACAGGCATCGTGGTGTCACGCTCGTCG
TTTGGTATGGCTTCATTCAGCTCCGGTTCCCAACGATCAAGGCGAGTTACATGATCCCCCATGTTGTGCA
AAAAAGCGGTTAGCTCCTTCGGTCCTCCGATCGTTGTCAGAAGTAAGTTGGCCGCAGTGTTATCACTCAT
GGTTATGGCAGCACTGCATAATTCTCTTACTGTCATGCCATCCGTAAGATGCTTTTCTGTGACTGGTGAG
TACTCAACCAAGTCATTCTGAGAATAGTGTATGCGGCGACCGAGTTGCTCTTGCCCGGCGTCAATACGGG
ATAATACCGCGCCACATAGCAGAACTTTAAAAGTGCTCATCATTGGAAAACGTTCTTCGGGGCGAAAACT
CTCAAGGATCTTACCGCTGTTGAGATCCAGTTCGATGTAACCCACTCGTGCACCCAACTGATCTTCAGCA
TCTTTTACTTTCACCAGCGTTTCTGGGTGAGCAAAAACAGGAAGGCAAAATGCCGCAAAAAAGGGAATAA
GGGCGACACGGAAATGTTGAATACTCATACTCTTCCTTTTTCAATATTATTGAAGCATTTATCAGGGTTA
TTGTCTCATGAGCGGATACATATTTGAATGTATTTAGAAAAATAAACAAATAGGGGTTCCGCGCACATTT
CCCCGAAAAGTGCCACCTGACGTC
Features (pLannotate 1.2.2; 21 found; start..end, strand, type, name):
     28..80      -  misc_feature   bom (fragment): basis of mobility region from pBR322
    235..614     +  enhancer       CMV enhancer: human cytomegalovirus immediate early enhancer
    615..818     +  promoter       CMV promoter: human cytomegalovirus (CMV) immediate early promoter
    814..847     +  LTR            5' LTR (truncated) (fragment): truncated 5' long terminal repeat (LTR) from HIV-1
    863..881     +  promoter       T7 promoter: promoter for bacteriophage T7 RNA polymerase
   1732..2457    +  CDS            PhoCl: photocleavable protein that separates into two fragments upon exposure to violet light (Zhang et al., 2017)
   3154..3172    -  promoter       SP6 promoter: promoter for bacteriophage SP6 RNA polymerase
   3198..3422    +  polyA_signal   bGH poly(A) signal: bovine growth hormone polyadenylation signal
   3426..3447    +  promoter       SV40 promoter (fragment): SV40 enhancer and early promoter
   3468..3896    +  rep_origin     f1 ori (sequence partly withheld): f1 bacteriophage origin of replication; arrow indicates direction of (+) strand synthesis
   3910..4239    +  promoter       SV40 promoter: SV40 enhancer and early promoter
   4306..5097    +  CDS            neo: KKA2_KLEPN - Also known as kan, nptII. Experimental evidence at protein level: Swiss-Prot protein existence level 1. Resistance to kanamycin, neomycin, paromomycin, ribostamycin, butirosin and gentamicin B. From Klebsiella pneumoniae.
   5121..5279    +  CDS            ble (fragment): BLE_KLEPN - Experimental evidence at protein level: Swiss-Prot protein existence level 1. Binding protein with a strong affinity to the bleomycin family of antibiotics. Binds to CL990; an antimitotic-antibiotic compound. From Klebsiella pneumoniae.
   5274..5395    +  polyA_signal   SV40 poly(A) signal: SV40 polyadenylation signal
   5468..5484    -  protein_bind   lac operator: The lac repressor binds to the lac operator to inhibit transcription in E. coli. This inhibition can be relieved by adding lactose or isopropyl-β-D-thiogalactopyranoside (IPTG). lac repressor encoded by lacI
   5492..5522    -  promoter       lac promoter: promoter for the E. coli lac operon
   5537..5558    -  protein_bind   CAP binding site: CAP binding activates transcription in the presence of cAMP. E. coli catabolite activator protein
   5571..5663    -  CDS            lacI (fragment): lac repressor; lacI; The lac repressor binds to the lac operator to inhibit transcription in E. coli. This inhibition can be relieved by adding lactose or isopropyl-β-D-thiogalactopyranoside (IPTG).
   5846..6434    -  rep_origin     ori: high-copy-number ColE1/pMB1/pBR322/pUC origin of replication
   6605..7465    -  CDS            AmpR: β-lactamase; bla; confers resistance to ampicillin, carbenicillin, and related antibiotics
   7466..7570    -  promoter       AmpR promoter: bla
