[The description below was written by a language model from this plasmid's Addgene catalogue record and pLannotate feature annotations shown in this document.]
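Description:
pcDNA3-PhoDer is a mammalian expression plasmid built on the pcDNA3 backbone that expresses PhoDer, an optogenetic version of human gasdermin D (GSDMD). It is propagated in E. coli as a high-copy plasmid through a ColE1/pUC-type origin and selected with ampicillin via the β-lactamase (AmpR) gene. An f1 origin is also present. For selection in mammalian cells, the backbone carries a neomycin phosphotransferase cassette driven by the SV40 enhancer/early promoter and ended by an SV40 polyadenylation signal. The short bleomycin-resistance, lacI, lac promoter/operator, bom and HIV LTR hits in the annotation are fragments, most likely backbone remnants or software matches rather than functional parts.

The roughly 2.2 kb PhoDer insert, assembled by Gibson cloning, sits between the human cytomegalovirus immediate-early enhancer/promoter and the bovine growth hormone polyadenylation signal. Flanking T7 and SP6 promoters come from the pcDNA3 polylinker region. The only part of the insert the automated annotation recognises is PhoCl, a photocleavable protein that splits into two fragments on exposure to violet light. It lies in the interior of the insert, with unannotated coding sequence on either side that presumably corresponds to GSDMD. The record does not state where PhoCl is placed within gasdermin D. The layout is consistent with a design in which light-induced cleavage of PhoCl stands in for the proteolytic cleavage that normally releases the pore-forming portion of gasdermin D from its autoinhibitory portion.

The construct is intended for transfection into mammalian cells to trigger gasdermin D activity with light, and the associated work concerns the dynamic regulation of gasdermin D pores.
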