Addgene plasmid #188473: pcDNA3-PhoDer
Purpose: Expresses the optogenetic human Gasdermin D (PhoDer) in mammalian cells
Depositing lab: Gary Mo. Depositing organization: University of Illinois at Chicago. Publication: Gasdermin D pores are dynamically regulated by local phosphoinositide circuitry. Santa Cruz Garcia AB, Schnur KP, Malik AB, Mo GCH. Nat Commun. 2022 Jan 10;13(1):52. doi: 10.1038/s41467-021-27692-9. PubMed 35013201.
Backbone
  Vector backbone: pcDNA3
  Backbone size w/o insert (bp): 5500
  Vector type: Mammalian Expression
Growth in bacteria
  Bacterial resistance: Ampicillin, 100 μg/mL
  Growth temperature: 37°C
  Growth strain: DH5alpha
  Copy number: High Copy
Gene/Insert
  Gene/Insert name: PhoDer
  Species: H. sapiens (human), Synthetic
  Insert size (bp): 2184
  Entrez Gene: GSDMD (a.k.a. DF5L, DFNA5L, FKSG10, GSDMDC1)
  Promoter: CMV IE
  Cloning method: Gibson Cloning
  Sequencing primers: 5′ CMV; 3′ BGH
Terms and licenses: Academic/Nonprofit Terms; Industry Terms: Not Available to Industry
How to cite: pcDNA3-PhoDer was a gift from Gary Mo (Addgene plasmid # 188473 ; http://n2t.net/addgene:188473 ; RRID:Addgene_188473)
