>Addgene plasmid #188473 | pcDNA3-PhoDer | depositor partial sequence | sequence record 365870 | PhoDer, insert region only (CMV, BGH, and custom primers)
AAGCTTGCGGCCGCCACCATGGGGTCGGCCTTTGAGCGGGTAGTCCGGAGAGTGGTCCAGGAGCTGGACC
ATGGTGGGGAGTTCATCCCTGTGACCAGCCTGCAGAGCTCCACTGGCTTCCAGCCCTACTGCCTGGTGGT
TAGGAAGCCCTCAAGCTCATGGTTCTGGAAACCCCGTTATAAGTGTGTCAACCTGTCTATCAAGGACATC
CTGGAGCCGGATGCCGCGGAACCAGACGTGCAGCGTGGCAGGAGCTTCCACTTCTACGATGCCATGGATG
GGCAGATACAGGGCAGCGTGGAGCTGGCAGCCCCAGGACAGGCAAAGATCGCAGGCGGGGCCGCGGTGTC
TGACAGCTCCAGCACCTCAATGAATGTGTACTCGCTGAGTGTGGACCCTAACACCTGGCAGACTCTGCTC
CATGAGAGGCACCTGCGGCAGCCAGAACACAAAGTCCTGCAGCAGCTGCGCAGCCGCGGGGACAACGTGT
ACGTGGTGACTGAGGTGCTACAGACACAGAAGGAGGTGGAAGTCACGCGCACCCACAAGCGGGAGGGCTC
GGGCCGGTTTTCCCTGCCCGGAGCCACGTGCTTGCAGGGTGAGGGCCAGGGCCATCTGAGCCAGAAGAAG
ACGGTCACCATCCCCTCAGGCAGCACCCTCGCATTCCGGGTGGCCCAGCTGGTTATTGACTCTGACTTGG
ACGTCCTTCTCTTCCCGGATAAGAAGCAGAGGACCTTCCAGCCACCCGCGACAGGCCACAAGCGTTCCAC
GAGCGAAGGCGCCTGGCCACAGCTGCCCTCTGGCCTCTCCATGATGAGGTGCCTCCACAACGGAGGTGGA
AGCGTGATCCCTGACTACTTCAAGCAGAGCTTCCCCGAGGGCTACAGCTGGGAGCGCAGCATGACCTACG
AGGACGGCGGCATCTGCATCGCCACCAACGACATCACAATGGAGGGGGACAGCTTCATCAACAAGATCCA
CTTCAAGGGCACGAACTTCCCCCCCAACGGCCCCGTGATGCAGAAGAGGACCGTGGGCTGGGAGGCCAGC
ACCGAGAAGATGTACGAGCGCGACGGCGTGCTGAAGGGCGACGTGAAGATGAAGCTGCTGCTGAAGGGCG
GCGGCCACTATCGCTGCGACTACCGCACCACCTACAAGGTCAAGCAGAAGCCCGTAAAGCTGCCCGACTA
CCACTTCGTGGACCACCGCATCGAGATCCTGAGCCACGACAAGGACTACAACAAGGTGAAGCTGTACGAG
CACGCCGTGGCCCGCAACTCCACCGACAGCATGGACGAGCTGTACAAGGGTGGCAGCGGTGGCATGGTGA
GCAAGGGCGAGGAGACCATTACAAGCGTGATCAAGCCTGACATGAAGAACAAGCTGCGCATGGAGGGCAA
CGTGAACGGCCACGCCTTCGTGATCGAGGGCGAGGGCAGCGGCAAGCCCTTCGAGGGCATCCAGACGATT
GATTTGGAGGTGAAGGAGGGCGCCCCGCTGCCCTTCGCCTACGACATCCTGACCACCGCCTTCCACTACG
GCAACCGCGTGTTCACCAAGTACCCACGGGGAGGTGGGGTCCCTGCGGAGGGGGCGTTCACTGAAGACTT
CCAGGGCCTACGGGCAGAGGTGGAGACCATCTCCAAGGAACTGGAGCTTTTGGACAGAGAGCTGTGCCAG
CTGCTGCTGGAGGGCCTGGAGGGGGTGCTGCGGGACCAGCTGGCCCTGCGAGCCTTGGAGGAGGCGCTGG
AGCAGGGCCAGAGCCTTGGGCCGGTGGAGCCCCTGGACGGTCCAGCAGGTGCTGTCCTGGAGTGCCTGGT
GTTGTCCTCCGGAATGCTGGTGCCGGAACTCGCTATCCCTGTTGTCTACCTGCTGGGGGCACTGACCATG
CTGAGTGAAACGCAGCACAAGCTGCTGGCGGAGGCGCTGGAGTCGCAGACCCTGTTGGGGCCGCTCGAGC
TGGTGGGCAGCCTCTTGGAGCAGAGTGCCCCGTGGCAGGAGCGCAGCACCATGTCCCTGCCCCCCGGGCT
CCTGGGGAACAGCTGGGGCGAAGGAGCACCGGCCTGGGTCTTGCTGGACGAGTGTGGCCTAGAGCTGGGG
GAGGACACTCCCCACGTGTGCTGGGAGCCGCAGGCCCAGGGCCGCATGTGTGCACTCTACGCCTCCCTGG
CACTGCTATCAGGACTGAGCCAGGAGCCCCACTGAGAATTC
